Addgene plasmid #120034: pMaCTag-P23
Purpose: Template for C-terminal PCR tagging of mammalian genes (Puromycin selection) with Halo
Depositing lab: Michael Knop. Depositing organization: Universitaet Heidelberg. Publication: CRISPR-Cas12a-assisted PCR tagging of mammalian genes. Fueller J, Herbst K, Meurer M, Gubicza K, Kurtulmus B, Knopf JD, Kirrmaier D, Buchmuller BC, Pereira G, Lemberg MK, Knop M. J Cell Biol. 2020 Jun 1;219(6). pii: 151766. doi: 10.1083/jcb.201910210. PubMed 32406907.
Backbone
  Vector backbone: pFA6a
  Backbone size w/o insert (bp): 2412
  Vector type: PCR Template
  Selectable markers: Puromycin
Growth in bacteria
  Bacterial resistance: Ampicillin, 100 μg/mL
  Growth temperature: 37°C
  Growth strain: DH5alpha
  Copy number: High Copy
Gene/Insert
  Gene/Insert name: Halo
  Species: H. sapiens (human)
  Promoter: None
  Tag / fusion protein: Halo (C terminal on backbone)
  Cloning method: Restriction Enzyme; 5′ cloning site BamHI (not destroyed); 3′ cloning site SpeI (not destroyed)
  Sequencing primers: 5′ SP6; 3′ AAACCACAACTAGAATGCAGTG
Terms and licenses: Academic/Nonprofit Terms; Industry Terms: Not Available to Industry
Depositor comments: Template plasmid for C-terminal PCR tagging of mammalian genes. For M1 and M2 tagging oligo design please visit www.pcr-tagging.com Please visit https://www.biorxiv.org/content/early/2018/11/20/473876 for BioRxiv preprint
How to cite: pMaCTag-P23 was a gift from Michael Knop (Addgene plasmid # 120034 ; http://n2t.net/addgene:120034 ; RRID:Addgene_120034)
