[The description below was written by a language model from this plasmid's Addgene catalogue record and pLannotate feature annotations shown in this document.]
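Description:
pMaCTag-P23 is a PCR template plasmid built on the pFA6a backbone, intended as the source of a tagging cassette for C-terminal tagging of endogenous mammalian genes with HaloTag rather than for direct expression. It is propagated in E. coli as a high-copy plasmid through a ColE1/pUC-type origin and selected with ampicillin via the AmpR (β-lactamase) gene. Short lacI, rop and bom fragments are backbone remnants. SP6 and T7 promoters flank the cassette region. The two sequence records (depositor and sequencing result) are both 4,981 nt and carry the same features in the same order, differing only in where numbering starts.

The cassette begins with a promoterless HaloTag coding sequence, a modified bacterial dehalogenase that bonds covalently to chloroalkane ligands, followed by an SV40 polyadenylation signal. The lack of a promoter fits the design: after in-frame integration at the 3′ end of a target gene, the fusion is expressed from the endogenous locus. (The catalogue lists the insert species as human, although the feature annotation describes HaloTag as bacterial in origin.) Downstream lies a puromycin resistance unit made up of the SV40 enhancer/early promoter, the pac gene and a bGH poly(A) signal, followed by a human U6 RNA polymerase III promoter. Two loxP sites bracket the marker and U6 promoter, which should allow Cre-mediated removal of that segment after selection.

In the associated CRISPR-Cas12a-assisted PCR tagging method, the cassette is amplified with gene-specific M1 and M2 tagging oligos. The U6 promoter at the cassette's end is positioned to drive a guide RNA supplied by the oligo, though the record does not state this explicitly.
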