Features (pLannotate 1.2.2; 16 found; start..end, strand, type, name):
     64..951     +  CDS            HaloTag®: modified bacterial dehalogenase that forms covalent bonds with chloroalkane derivatives
    961..1082    +  polyA_signal   SV40 poly(A) signal: SV40 polyadenylation signal
   1089..1122    +  protein_bind   loxP: Cre-mediated recombination occurs in the 8-bp core sequence (GCATACAT). Cre recombinase
   1129..1445    +  promoter       SV40 promoter: SV40 enhancer and early promoter
   1458..2054    +  CDS            pac: PUAC_STRAD - Protein predicted: Swiss-Prot protein existence level 4. Detoxification of puromycin. From Streptomyces alboniger.
   2067..2291    +  polyA_signal   bGH poly(A) signal: bovine growth hormone polyadenylation signal
   2298..2538    +  promoter       U6 promoter: RNA polymerase III promoter for human U6 snRNA
   2548..2581    +  protein_bind   loxP: Cre-mediated recombination occurs in the 8-bp core sequence (GCATACAT). Cre recombinase
   2619..2637    -  promoter       T7 promoter: promoter for bacteriophage T7 RNA polymerase
   2659..2712    -  CDS            lacI (fragment): lac repressor; lacI; The lac repressor binds to the lac operator to inhibit transcription in E. coli. This inhibition can be relieved by adding lactose or isopropyl-β-D-thiogalactopyranoside (IPTG).
   2895..3483    -  rep_origin     ori: high-copy-number ColE1/pMB1/pBR322/pUC origin of replication
   3654..4514    -  CDS            AmpR: β-lactamase; bla; confers resistance to ampicillin, carbenicillin, and related antibiotics
   4515..4619    -  promoter       AmpR promoter: bla
   4714..4749    +  CDS            rop (fragment): Rop protein, which maintains plasmids at low copy number; rop
   4851..4902    +  misc_feature   bom (fragment): basis of mobility region from pBR322
   4965..2       +  promoter       SP6 promoter (across the origin): promoter for bacteriophage SP6 RNA polymerase
>Addgene plasmid #120034 | pMaCTag-P23 | depositor full sequence | sequence record 228070 | pMaCTag-P23 sequence 4981 bps
GAACGCGGCCGCCAGCTGAAGCTTCGTACGTCAGGTGGAGGAGGTAGTGGCGGAGGCGGATCCGCAGAAA
TCGGTACTGGCTTTCCATTCGACCCCCATTATGTGGAAGTCCTGGGCGAGCGCATGCACTACGTCGATGT
TGGTCCGCGCGATGGCACCCCTGTGCTGTTCCTGCACGGTAACCCGACCTCCTCCTACGTGTGGCGCAAC
ATCATCCCGCATGTTGCACCGACCCATCGCTGCATTGCTCCAGACCTGATCGGTATGGGCAAATCCGACA
AACCAGACCTGGGTTATTTCTTCGACGACCACGTCCGCTTCATGGATGCCTTCATCGAAGCCCTGGGTCT
GGAAGAGGTCGTCCTGGTCATTCACGACTGGGGCTCCGCTCTGGGTTTCCACTGGGCCAAGCGCAATCCA
GAGCGCGTCAAAGGTATTGCATTTATGGAGTTCATCCGCCCTATCCCGACCTGGGACGAATGGCCAGAAT
TTGCCCGCGAGACCTTCCAGGCCTTCCGCACCACCGACGTCGGCCGCAAGCTGATCATCGATCAGAACGT
TTTTATCGAGGGTACGCTGCCGATGGGTGTCGTCCGCCCGCTGACTGAAGTCGAGATGGACCATTACCGC
GAGCCGTTCCTGAATCCTGTTGACCGCGAGCCACTGTGGCGCTTCCCAAACGAGCTGCCAATCGCCGGTG
AGCCAGCGAACATCGTCGCGCTGGTCGAAGAATACATGGACTGGCTGCACCAGTCCCCTGTCCCGAAGCT
GCTGTTCTGGGGCACCCCAGGCGTTCTGATCCCACCGGCCGAAGCCGCTCGCCTGGCCAAAAGCCTGCCT
AACTGCAAGGCTGTGGACATCGGCCCGGGTCTGAATCTGCTGCAAGAAGACAACCCGGACCTGATCGGCA
GCGAGATCGCGCGCTGGCTGTCGACGCTCGAGATTTCCGGCTGAACTAGTAACTTGTTTATTGCAGCTTA
TAATGGTTACAAATAAAGCAATAGCATCACAAATTTCACAAATAAAGCATTTTTTTCACTGCATTCTAGT
TGTGGTTTGTCCAAACTCATCAATGTATCTTAGTCGATATAACTTCGTATAGCATACATTATACGAAGTT
ATGTCGACGGTGTGGAAAGTCCCCAGGCTCCCCAGCAGGCAGAAGTATGCAAAGCATGCATCTCAATTAG
TCAGCAACCAGGTGTGGAAAGTCCCCAGGCTCCCCAGCAGGCAGAAGTATGCAAAGCATGCATCTCAATT
AGTCAGCAACCATAGTCCCGCCCCTAACTCCGCCCATCCCGCCCCTAACTCCGCCCAGTTCCGCCCATTC
TCCGCCCCATGGCTGACTAATTTTTTTTATTTATGCAGAGGCCGAGGCCGCCTCGGCCTCTGAGCTATTC
CAGAAGTAGTGAGGAGGCTTTTTTGGAGGCCTAGGCTTTTGCAAAGAATTCGCCACCATGACTGAGTACA
AGCCTACTGTGCGTTTAGCCACCAGGGATGATGTGCCACGAGCCGTGAGGACACTAGCAGCCGCCTTTGC
TGACTACCCAGCTACAAGGCACACCGTGGACCCTGACAGACACATTGAAAGAGTCACAGAACTTCAGGAG
CTGTTTTTAACTAGGGTGGGCCTGGATATTGGCAAAGTCTGGGTGGCCGATGATGGAGCAGCAGTTGCAG
TGTGGACCACCCCAGAGTCTGTTGAAGCTGGAGCTGTCTTTGCAGAAATTGGACCAAGAATGGCCGAGTT
ATCTGGCAGCAGGCTGGCTGCTCAACAGCAGATGGAAGGATTATTAGCTCCCCACAGACCCAAGGAGCCT
GCCTGGTTCCTGGCAACAGTTGGAGTTTCTCCAGACCATCAGGGCAAGGGCTTAGGATCTGCTGTGGTGC
TGCCTGGTGTGGAAGCAGCTGAGAGAGCTGGGGTGCCAGCATTTCTGGAGACATCAGCTCCTAGAAACCT
GCCCTTCTATGAACGGCTGGGCTTCACAGTGACTGCTGATGTGGAGGTGCCTGAGGGCCCCAGAACCTGG
TGCATGACAAGAAAACCAGGAGCCTGACTGCAGCGACTGTGCCTTCTAGTTGCCAGCCATCTGTTGTTTG
CCCCTCCCCCGTGCCTTCCTTGACCCTGGAAGGTGCCACTCCCACTGTCCTTTCCTAATAAAATGAGGAA
ATTGCATCGCATTGTCTGAGTAGGTGTCATTCTATTCTGGGGGGTGGGGTGGGGCAGGACAGCAAGGGGG
AGGATTGGGAAGACAATAGCAGGCATGCTGGGGATGCGGTGGGCTCTATGGCTCGAGGAGGGCCTATTTC
CCATGATTCCTTCATATTTGCATATACGATACAAGGCTGTTAGAGAGATAATTGGAATTAATTTGACTGT
AAACACAAAGATATTAGTACAAAATACGTGACGTAGAAAGTAATAATTTCTTGGGTAGTTTGCAGTTTTA
AAATTATGTTTTAAAATGGACTATCATATGCTTACCGTAACTTGAAAGTATTTCGATTTCTTGGCTTTAT
ATATCTTGTGGAAAGGACGAAACACCGATAACTTCGTATAGCATACATTATACGAAGTTATGGTACCGAT
GCAGCTAGCCCGCGGATCTGCCGGTCTCCCTATAGTGAGTCGTATTAATTTCGATAAGCCAGGTTAACCT
GCATTAATGAATCGGCCAACGCGCGGGGAGAGGCGGTTTGCGTATTGGGCGCTCTTCCGCTTCCTCGCTC
ACTGACTCGCTGCGCTCGGTCGTTCGGCTGCGGCGAGCGGTATCAGCTCACTCAAAGGCGGTAATACGGT
TATCCACAGAATCAGGGGATAACGCAGGAAAGAACATGTGAGCAAAAGGCCAGCAAAAGGCCAGGAACCG
TAAAAAGGCCGCGTTGCTGGCGTTTTTCCATAGGCTCCGCCCCCCTGACGAGCATCACAAAAATCGACGC
TCAAGTCAGAGGTGGCGAAACCCGACAGGACTATAAAGATACCAGGCGTTTCCCCCTGGAAGCTCCCTCG
TGCGCTCTCCTGTTCCGACCCTGCCGCTTACCGGATACCTGTCCGCCTTTCTCCCTTCGGGAAGCGTGGC
GCTTTCTCAATGCTCACGCTGTAGGTATCTCAGTTCGGTGTAGGTCGTTCGCTCCAAGCTGGGCTGTGTG
CACGAACCCCCCGTTCAGCCCGACCGCTGCGCCTTATCCGGTAACTATCGTCTTGAGTCCAACCCGGTAA
GACACGACTTATCGCCACTGGCAGCAGCCACTGGTAACAGGATTAGCAGAGCGAGGTATGTAGGCGGTGC
TACAGAGTTCTTGAAGTGGTGGCCTAACTACGGCTACACTAGAAGGACAGTATTTGGTATCTGCGCTCTG
CTGAAGCCAGTTACCTTCGGAAAAAGAGTTGGTAGCTCTTGATCCGGCAAACAAACCACCGCTGGTAGCG
GTGGTTTTTTTGTTTGCAAGCAGCAGATTACGCGCAGAAAAAAAGGATCTCAAGAAGATCCTTTGATCTT
TTCTACGGGGTCTGACGCTCAGTGGAACGAAAACTCACGTTAAGGGATTTTGGTCATGAGATTATCAAAA
AGGATCTTCACCTAGATCCTTTTAAATTAAAAATGAAGTTTTAAATCAATCTAAAGTATATATGAGTAAA
CTTGGTCTGACAGTTACCAATGCTTAATCAGTGAGGCACCTATCTCAGCGATCTGTCTATTTCGTTCATC
CATAGTTGCCTGACTCCCCGTCGTGTAGATAACTACGATACGGGAGGGCTTACCATCTGGCCCCAGTGCT
GCAATGATACCGCGAGACCCACGCTCACCGGCTCCAGATTTATCAGCAATAAACCAGCCAGCCGGAAGGG
CCGAGCGCAGAAGTGGTCCTGCAACTTTATCCGCCTCCATCCAGTCTATTAATTGTTGCCGGGAAGCTAG
AGTAAGTAGTTCGCCAGTTAATAGTTTGCGCAACGTTGTTGCCATTGCTACAGGCATCGTGGTGTCACGC
TCGTCGTTTGGTATGGCTTCATTCAGCTCCGGTTCCCAACGATCAAGGCGAGTTACATGATCCCCCATGT
TGTGCAAAAAAGCGGTTAGCTCCTTCGGTCCTCCGATCGTTGTCAGAAGTAAGTTGGCCGCAGTGTTATC
ACTCATGGTTATGGCAGCACTGCATAATTCTCTTACTGTCATGCCATCCGTAAGATGCTTTTCTGTGACT
GGTGAGTACTCAACCAAGTCATTCTGAGAATAGTGTATGCGGCGACCGAGTTGCTCTTGCCCGGCGTCAA
TACGGGATAATACCGCGCCACATAGCAGAACTTTAAAAGTGCTCATCATTGGAAAACGTTCTTCGGGGCG
AAAACTCTCAAGGATCTTACCGCTGTTGAGATCCAGTTCGATGTAACCCACTCGTGCACCCAACTGATCT
TCAGCATCTTTTACTTTCACCAGCGTTTCTGGGTGAGCAAAAACAGGAAGGCAAAATGCCGCAAAAAAGG
GAATAAGGGCGACACGGAAATGTTGAATACTCATACTCTTCCTTTTTCAATATTATTGAAGCATTTATCA
GGGTTATTGTCTCATGAGCGGATACATATTTGAATGTATTTAGAAAAATAAACAAATAGGGGTTCCGCGC
ACATTTCCCCGAAAAGTGCCACCTGACGTCTAAGAAACCATTATTATCATGACATTAACCTATAAAAATA
GGCGTATCACGAGGCCCTTTCGTCTCGCGCGTTTCGGTGATGACGGTGAAAACCTCTGACACATGCAGCT
CCCGGAGACGGTCACAGCTTGTCTGTAAGCGGATGCCGGGAGCAGACAAGCCCGTCAGGGCGCGTCAGCG
GGTGTTGGCGGGTGTCGGGGCTGGCTTAACTATGCGGCATCAGAGCAGATTGTACTGAGAGTGCACCATA
TGGACATATTGTCGTTAGAACGCGGCTACAATTAATACATAACCTTATGTATCATACACATACGATTTAG
GTGACACTATA
