Features (pLannotate 1.2.2; 16 found; start..end, strand, type, name):
      1..19      +  promoter       SP6 promoter: promoter for bacteriophage SP6 RNA polymerase
     81..968     +  CDS            HaloTag®: modified bacterial dehalogenase that forms covalent bonds with chloroalkane derivatives
    978..1099    +  polyA_signal   SV40 poly(A) signal: SV40 polyadenylation signal
   1106..1139    +  protein_bind   loxP: Cre-mediated recombination occurs in the 8-bp core sequence (GCATACAT). Cre recombinase
   1146..1462    +  promoter       SV40 promoter: SV40 enhancer and early promoter
   1475..2071    +  CDS            pac: PUAC_STRAD - Protein predicted: Swiss-Prot protein existence level 4. Detoxification of puromycin. From Streptomyces alboniger.
   2084..2308    +  polyA_signal   bGH poly(A) signal: bovine growth hormone polyadenylation signal
   2315..2555    +  promoter       U6 promoter: RNA polymerase III promoter for human U6 snRNA
   2565..2598    +  protein_bind   loxP: Cre-mediated recombination occurs in the 8-bp core sequence (GCATACAT). Cre recombinase
   2636..2654    -  promoter       T7 promoter: promoter for bacteriophage T7 RNA polymerase
   2676..2729    -  CDS            lacI (fragment): lac repressor; lacI; The lac repressor binds to the lac operator to inhibit transcription in E. coli. This inhibition can be relieved by adding lactose or isopropyl-β-D-thiogalactopyranoside (IPTG).
   2912..3500    -  rep_origin     ori: high-copy-number ColE1/pMB1/pBR322/pUC origin of replication
   3671..4531    -  CDS            AmpR: β-lactamase; bla; confers resistance to ampicillin, carbenicillin, and related antibiotics
   4532..4636    -  promoter       AmpR promoter: bla
   4731..4766    +  CDS            rop (fragment): Rop protein, which maintains plasmids at low copy number; rop
   4868..4919    +  misc_feature   bom (fragment): basis of mobility region from pBR322
>Addgene plasmid #120034 | pMaCTag-P23 | addgene full sequence | sequence record 232640 | Addgene NGS Result
ATTTAGGTGACACTATAGAACGCGGCCGCCAGCTGAAGCTTCGTACGTCAGGTGGAGGAGGTAGTGGCGG
AGGCGGATCCGCAGAAATCGGTACTGGCTTTCCATTCGACCCCCATTATGTGGAAGTCCTGGGCGAGCGC
ATGCACTACGTCGATGTTGGTCCGCGCGATGGCACCCCTGTGCTGTTCCTGCACGGTAACCCGACCTCCT
CCTACGTGTGGCGCAACATCATCCCGCATGTTGCACCGACCCATCGCTGCATTGCTCCAGACCTGATCGG
TATGGGCAAATCCGACAAACCAGACCTGGGTTATTTCTTCGACGACCACGTCCGCTTCATGGATGCCTTC
ATCGAAGCCCTGGGTCTGGAAGAGGTCGTCCTGGTCATTCACGACTGGGGCTCCGCTCTGGGTTTCCACT
GGGCCAAGCGCAATCCAGAGCGCGTCAAAGGTATTGCATTTATGGAGTTCATCCGCCCTATCCCGACCTG
GGACGAATGGCCAGAATTTGCCCGCGAGACCTTCCAGGCCTTCCGCACCACCGACGTCGGCCGCAAGCTG
ATCATCGATCAGAACGTTTTTATCGAGGGTACGCTGCCGATGGGTGTCGTCCGCCCGCTGACTGAAGTCG
AGATGGACCATTACCGCGAGCCGTTCCTGAATCCTGTTGACCGCGAGCCACTGTGGCGCTTCCCAAACGA
GCTGCCAATCGCCGGTGAGCCAGCGAACATCGTCGCGCTGGTCGAAGAATACATGGACTGGCTGCACCAG
TCCCCTGTCCCGAAGCTGCTGTTCTGGGGCACCCCAGGCGTTCTGATCCCACCGGCCGAAGCCGCTCGCC
TGGCCAAAAGCCTGCCTAACTGCAAGGCTGTGGACATCGGCCCGGGTCTGAATCTGCTGCAAGAAGACAA
CCCGGACCTGATCGGCAGCGAGATCGCGCGCTGGCTGTCCACGCTCGAGATTTCCGGCTGAACTAGTAAC
TTGTTTATTGCAGCTTATAATGGTTACAAATAAAGCAATAGCATCACAAATTTCACAAATAAAGCATTTT
TTTCACTGCATTCTAGTTGTGGTTTGTCCAAACTCATCAATGTATCTTAGTCGATATAACTTCGTATAGC
ATACATTATACGAAGTTATGTCGACGGTGTGGAAAGTCCCCAGGCTCCCCAGCAGGCAGAAGTATGCAAA
GCATGCATCTCAATTAGTCAGCAACCAGGTGTGGAAAGTCCCCAGGCTCCCCAGCAGGCAGAAGTATGCA
AAGCATGCATCTCAATTAGTCAGCAACCATAGTCCCGCCCCTAACTCCGCCCATCCCGCCCCTAACTCCG
CCCAGTTCCGCCCATTCTCCGCCCCATGGCTGACTAATTTTTTTTATTTATGCAGAGGCCGAGGCCGCCT
CGGCCTCTGAGCTATTCCAGAAGTAGTGAGGAGGCTTTTTTGGAGGCCTAGGCTTTTGCAAAGAATTCGC
CACCATGACTGAGTACAAGCCTACTGTGCGTTTAGCCACCAGGGATGATGTGCCACGAGCCGTGAGGACA
CTAGCAGCCGCCTTTGCTGACTACCCAGCTACAAGGCACACCGTGGACCCTGACAGACACATTGAAAGAG
TCACAGAACTTCAGGAGCTGTTTTTAACTAGGGTGGGCCTGGATATTGGCAAAGTCTGGGTGGCCGATGA
TGGAGCAGCAGTTGCAGTGTGGACCACCCCAGAGTCTGTTGAAGCTGGAGCTGTCTTTGCAGAAATTGGA
CCAAGAATGGCCGAGTTATCTGGCAGCAGGCTGGCTGCTCAACAGCAGATGGAAGGATTATTAGCTCCCC
ACAGACCCAAGGAGCCTGCCTGGTTCCTGGCAACAGTTGGAGTTTCTCCAGACCATCAGGGCAAGGGCTT
AGGATCTGCTGTGGTGCTGCCTGGTGTGGAAGCAGCTGAGAGAGCTGGGGTGCCAGCATTTCTGGAGACA
TCAGCTCCTAGAAACCTGCCCTTCTATGAACGGCTGGGCTTCACAGTGACTGCTGATGTGGAGGTGCCTG
AGGGCCCCAGAACCTGGTGCATGACAAGAAAACCAGGAGCCTGACTGCAGCGACTGTGCCTTCTAGTTGC
CAGCCATCTGTTGTTTGCCCCTCCCCCGTGCCTTCCTTGACCCTGGAAGGTGCCACTCCCACTGTCCTTT
CCTAATAAAATGAGGAAATTGCATCGCATTGTCTGAGTAGGTGTCATTCTATTCTGGGGGGTGGGGTGGG
GCAGGACAGCAAGGGGGAGGATTGGGAAGACAATAGCAGGCATGCTGGGGATGCGGTGGGCTCTATGGCT
CGAGGAGGGCCTATTTCCCATGATTCCTTCATATTTGCATATACGATACAAGGCTGTTAGAGAGATAATT
GGAATTAATTTGACTGTAAACACAAAGATATTAGTACAAAATACGTGACGTAGAAAGTAATAATTTCTTG
GGTAGTTTGCAGTTTTAAAATTATGTTTTAAAATGGACTATCATATGCTTACCGTAACTTGAAAGTATTT
CGATTTCTTGGCTTTATATATCTTGTGGAAAGGACGAAACACCGATAACTTCGTATAGCATACATTATAC
GAAGTTATGGTACCGATGCAGCTAGCCCGCGGATCTGCCGGTCTCCCTATAGTGAGTCGTATTAATTTCG
ATAAGCCAGGTTAACCTGCATTAATGAATCGGCCAACGCGCGGGGAGAGGCGGTTTGCGTATTGGGCGCT
CTTCCGCTTCCTCGCTCACTGACTCGCTGCGCTCGGTCGTTCGGCTGCGGCGAGCGGTATCAGCTCACTC
AAAGGCGGTAATACGGTTATCCACAGAATCAGGGGATAACGCAGGAAAGAACATGTGAGCAAAAGGCCAG
CAAAAGGCCAGGAACCGTAAAAAGGCCGCGTTGCTGGCGTTTTTCCATAGGCTCCGCCCCCCTGACGAGC
ATCACAAAAATCGACGCTCAAGTCAGAGGTGGCGAAACCCGACAGGACTATAAAGATACCAGGCGTTTCC
CCCTGGAAGCTCCCTCGTGCGCTCTCCTGTTCCGACCCTGCCGCTTACCGGATACCTGTCCGCCTTTCTC
CCTTCGGGAAGCGTGGCGCTTTCTCATAGCTCACGCTGTAGGTATCTCAGTTCGGTGTAGGTCGTTCGCT
CCAAGCTGGGCTGTGTGCACGAACCCCCCGTTCAGCCCGACCGCTGCGCCTTATCCGGTAACTATCGTCT
TGAGTCCAACCCGGTAAGACACGACTTATCGCCACTGGCAGCAGCCACTGGTAACAGGATTAGCAGAGCG
AGGTATGTAGGCGGTGCTACAGAGTTCTTGAAGTGGTGGCCTAACTACGGCTACACTAGAAGAACAGTAT
TTGGTATCTGCGCTCTGCTGAAGCCAGTTACCTTCGGAAAAAGAGTTGGTAGCTCTTGATCCGGCAAACA
AACCACCGCTGGTAGCGGTGGTTTTTTTGTTTGCAAGCAGCAGATTACGCGCAGAAAAAAAGGATCTCAA
GAAGATCCTTTGATCTTTTCTACGGGGTCTGACGCTCAGTGGAACGAAAACTCACGTTAAGGGATTTTGG
TCATGAGATTATCAAAAAGGATCTTCACCTAGATCCTTTTAAATTAAAAATGAAGTTTTAAATCAATCTA
AAGTATATATGAGTAAACTTGGTCTGACAGTTACCAATGCTTAATCAGTGAGGCACCTATCTCAGCGATC
TGTCTATTTCGTTCATCCATAGTTGCCTGACTCCCCGTCGTGTAGATAACTACGATACGGGAGGGCTTAC
CATCTGGCCCCAGTGCTGCAATGATACCGCGAGACCCACGCTCACCGGCTCCAGATTTATCAGCAATAAA
CCAGCCAGCCGGAAGGGCCGAGCGCAGAAGTGGTCCTGCAACTTTATCCGCCTCCATCCAGTCTATTAAT
TGTTGCCGGGAAGCTAGAGTAAGTAGTTCGCCAGTTAATAGTTTGCGCAACGTTGTTGCCATTGCTACAG
GCATCGTGGTGTCACGCTCGTCGTTTGGTATGGCTTCATTCAGCTCCGGTTCCCAACGATCAAGGCGAGT
TACATGATCCCCCATGTTGTGCAAAAAAGCGGTTAGCTCCTTCGGTCCTCCGATCGTTGTCAGAAGTAAG
TTGGCCGCAGTGTTATCACTCATGGTTATGGCAGCACTGCATAATTCTCTTACTGTCATGCCATCCGTAA
GATGCTTTTCTGTGACTGGTGAGTACTCAACCAAGTCATTCTGAGAATAGTGTATGCGGCGACCGAGTTG
CTCTTGCCCGGCGTCAATACGGGATAATACCGCGCCACATAGCAGAACTTTAAAAGTGCTCATCATTGGA
AAACGTTCTTCGGGGCGAAAACTCTCAAGGATCTTACCGCTGTTGAGATCCAGTTCGATGTAACCCACTC
GTGCACCCAACTGATCTTCAGCATCTTTTACTTTCACCAGCGTTTCTGGGTGAGCAAAAACAGGAAGGCA
AAATGCCGCAAAAAAGGGAATAAGGGCGACACGGAAATGTTGAATACTCATACTCTTCCTTTTTCAATAT
TATTGAAGCATTTATCAGGGTTATTGTCTCATGAGCGGATACATATTTGAATGTATTTAGAAAAATAAAC
AAATAGGGGTTCCGCGCACATTTCCCCGAAAAGTGCCACCTGACGTCTAAGAAACCATTATTATCATGAC
ATTAACCTATAAAAATAGGCGTATCACGAGGCCCTTTCGTCTCGCGCGTTTCGGTGATGACGGTGAAAAC
CTCTGACACATGCAGCTCCCGGAGACGGTCACAGCTTGTCTGTAAGCGGATGCCGGGAGCAGACAAGCCC
GTCAGGGCGCGTCAGCGGGTGTTGGCGGGTGTCGGGGCTGGCTTAACTATGCGGCATCAGAGCAGATTGT
ACTGAGAGTGCACCATATGGACATATTGTCGTTAGAACGCGGCTACAATTAATACATAACCTTATGTATC
ATACACATACG
